Addgene plasmid #117162: pALPS puro miR30-TAK1
Purpose: Target site AGCGCCCTTCAATGGAGGAAAT
Depositing lab: Jeremy Luban. Depositing organization: University of Massachusetts, Worcester. Publication: Intron-containing RNA from the HIV-1 provirus activates type I interferon and inflammatory cytokines. McCauley SM, Kim K, Nowosielska A, Dauphin A, Yurkovetskiy L, Diehl WE, Luban J. Nat Commun. 2018 Dec 13;9(1):5305. doi: 10.1038/s41467-018-07753-2. PubMed 30546110.
Backbone
  Vector backbone: pALPS
  Vector type: Lentiviral
  Selectable markers: Puromycin
Growth in bacteria
  Bacterial resistance: Ampicillin, 100 μg/mL
  Growth temperature: 30°C
  Growth strain: NEB Stable
  Copy number: High Copy
Gene/Insert
  Gene/Insert name: shRNA targeting miR30
  gRNA/shRNA sequence: GCGCCTTTGGAGTTGTTTGCAAA
  Cloning method: Restriction Enzyme; 5′ cloning site Unknown (unknown if destroyed); 3′ cloning site Unknown (unknown if destroyed)
Terms and licenses: Academic/Nonprofit Terms; Industry Terms: Not Available to Industry
How to cite: pALPS puro miR30-TAK1 was a gift from Jeremy Luban (Addgene plasmid # 117162 ; http://n2t.net/addgene:117162 ; RRID:Addgene_117162)
