[The description below was written by a language model from this plasmid's Addgene catalogue record and pLannotate feature annotations shown in this document.]
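Description:
pALPS puro miR30-TAK1 is an HIV-1-based lentiviral transfer vector built on the pALPS backbone for stable RNAi knockdown, with TAK1 as the target according to the construct name. In bacteria it is maintained through a high-copy ColE1/pUC-type origin and an ampicillin resistance gene (β-lactamase with its own promoter). A fragment of the pBR322 bom region is also annotated.

The viral genome is transcribed in producer cells from a CMV enhancer/promoter fused to a truncated 5' LTR, an arrangement that typically makes genomic RNA production Tat-independent. An SV40 enhancer/early promoter element lies just upstream. Downstream come the standard cis-acting HIV-1 elements: the Ψ packaging signal extending into a gag fragment, the Rev response element for Rev-dependent nuclear export, and the cPPT/CTS, which aids nuclear import of the reverse-transcribed genome. A second truncated LTR, preceded by a short nef fragment, closes the proviral unit.

The payload is a single Pol II cassette in which the spleen focus-forming virus (SFFV) LTR promoter drives the puromycin N-acetyltransferase gene (pac), followed by miR-30a flanking sequence that holds the shRNA in a microRNA scaffold. Puromycin resistance and the miR30-embedded hairpin therefore arise from one transcript, linking drug selection of transduced cells to knockdown. Only a 5' miR-30a fragment is annotated, so the hairpin itself and the 3' flank are not resolved in the feature table.

The catalogue entry is internally inconsistent. It labels the insert as an "shRNA targeting miR30", although miR30 is the scaffold, and the target site in the purpose field differs from the sequence in the shRNA field. The target species is not stated. The associated publication concerns innate immune activation by HIV-1 proviral RNA, which suggests use for knocking down signalling components in that setting.
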