Features (pLannotate 1.2.2; 18 found; start..end, strand, type, name):
     69..398     +  promoter       SV40 promoter: SV40 enhancer and early promoter
    410..789     +  enhancer       CMV enhancer: human cytomegalovirus immediate early enhancer
    790..989     +  promoter       CMV promoter: human cytomegalovirus (CMV) immediate early promoter
   1007..1187    +  LTR            5' LTR (truncated): truncated 5' long terminal repeat (LTR) from HIV-1
   1234..1359    +  misc_feature   HIV-1 Ψ: packaging signal of human immunodeficiency virus type 1
   1343..1681    +  CDS            HIV-1 gag (fragment): gag protein from human immunodeficiency virus 1; gag
   1856..2089    +  misc_feature   RRE: The Rev response element (RRE) of HIV-1 allows for Rev-dependent mRNA export from the nucleus to the cytoplasm.
   2466..2566    +  CDS            Rev (fragment): human immunodeficiency virus 1 (HIV-1) Rev protein; rev; enhances nuclear export of unspliced and incompletely spliced viral mRNAs
   2616..2733    +  misc_feature   cPPT/CTS: central polypurine tract and central termination sequence of HIV-1
   2870..3277    +  promoter       SFFV promoter: spleen focus-forming virus long terminal repeat (LTR) promoter
   3298..3894    +  CDS            pac: PUAC_STRAD - Protein predicted: Swiss-Prot protein existence level 4. Detoxification of puromycin. From Streptomyces alboniger.
   3919..3964    +  ncRNA          5' miR-30a (fragment): sequence upstream of the 71-nt precursor of the human miR-30a microRNA (Zeng et al., 2002) miRNA
   4019..4129    +  CDS            nef (fragment): NEF_HV1LA - Experimental evidence at protein level: Swiss-Prot protein existence level 1. Extracellular Nef protein targets CD4(+) T-lymphocytes for apoptosis by interacting with CXCR4 surface receptors. From Human immunodeficiency virus type 1 group M subtype B (isolate Lai) (HIV-1).
   4140..4320    +  LTR            5' LTR (truncated): truncated 5' long terminal repeat (LTR) from HIV-1
   4391..4979    -  rep_origin     ori: high-copy-number ColE1/pMB1/pBR322/pUC origin of replication
   5150..6010    -  CDS            AmpR: β-lactamase; bla; confers resistance to ampicillin, carbenicillin, and related antibiotics
   6011..6115    -  promoter       AmpR promoter: bla
   6174..6226    -  misc_feature   bom (fragment): basis of mobility region from pBR322
>Addgene plasmid #117162 | pALPS puro miR30-TAK1 | addgene full sequence | sequence record 224550 | Addgene NGS Result
AATCTGCTTAGGGTTAGGCGTTTTGCGCTGCTTCGCGATGTACGGGCCAGATATACGCGCTGTGGAATGT
GTGTCAGTTAGGGTGTGGAAAGTCCCCAGGCTCCCCAGCAGGCAGAAGTATGCAAAGCATGCATCTCAAT
TAGTCAGCAACCAGGTGTGGAAAGTCCCCAGGCTCCCCAGCAGGCAGAAGTATGCAAAGCATGCATCTCA
ATTAGTCAGCAACCATAGTCCCGCCCCTAACTCCGCCCATCCCGCCCCTAACTCCGCCCAGTTCCGCCCA
TTCTCCGCCCCATGGCTGACTAATTTTTTTTATTTATGCAGAGGCCGAGGCCGCCTCTGCCTCTGAGCTA
TTCCAGAAGTAGTGAGGAGGCTTTTTTGGAGGCCTAGGCTTTTGCAAAAAGCTCGCGTTGACATTGATTA
TTGACTAGTTATTAATAGTAATCAATTACGGGGTCATTAGTTCATAGCCCATATATGGAGTTCCGCGTTA
CATAACTTACGGTAAATGGCCCGCCTGGCTGACCGCCCAACGACCCCCGCCCATTGACGTCAATAATGAC
GTATGTTCCCATAGTAACGCCAATAGGGACTTTCCATTGACGTCAATGGGTGGAGTATTTACGGTAAACT
GCCCACTTGGCAGTACATCAAGTGTATCATATGCCAAGTACGCCCCCTATTGACGTCAATGACGGTAAAT
GGCCCGCCTGGCATTATGCCCAGTACATGACCTTATGGGACTTTCCTACTTGGCAGTACATCTACGTATT
AGTCATCGCTATTACCATGGTGATGCGGTTTTGGCAGTACATCAATGGGCGTGGATAGCGGTTTGACTCA
CGGGGATTTCCAAGTCTCCACCCCATTGACGTCAATGGGAGTTTGTTTTGGCACCAAAATCAACGGGACT
TTCCAAAATGTCGTAACAACTCCGCCCCATTGACGCAAATGGGCGGTAGGCGTGTACGGTGGGAGGTCTA
TATAAGCAGCGCGTTTTGCCTGTACTGGGTCTCTCTGGTTAGACCAGATCTGAGCCTGGGAGCTCTCTGG
CTAACTAGGGAACCCACTGCTTAAGCCTCAATAAAGCTTGCCTTGAGTGCTTCAAGTAGTGTGTGCCCGT
CTGTTGTGTGACTCTGGTAACTAGAGATCCCTCAGACCCTTTTAGTCAGTGTGGAAAATCTCTAGCAGTG
GCGCCCGAACAGGGACTTGAAAGCGAAAGGGAAACCAGAGGAGCTCTCTCGACGCAGGACTCGGCTTGCT
GAAGCGCGCACGGCAAGAGGCGAGGGGCGGCGACTGGTGAGTACGCCAAAAATTTTGACTAGCGGAGGCT
AGAAGGAGAGAGATGGGTGCGAGAGCGTCAGTATTAAGCGGGGGAGAATTAGATCGCGATGGGAAAAAAT
TCGGTTAAGGCCAGGGGGAAAGAAAAAATATAAATTAAAACATATAGTATGGGCAAGCAGGGAGCTAGAA
CGATTCGCAGTTAATCCTGGCCTGTTAGAAACATCAGAAGGCTGTAGACAAATACTGGGACAGCTACAAC
CATCCCTTCAGACAGGATCAGAAGAACTTAGATCATTATATAATACAGTAGCAACCCTCTATTGTGTGCA
TCAAAGGATAGAGATAAAAGACACCAAGGAAGCTTTAGACAAGATAGAGGAAGAGCAAAACAAAAGTAAG
ACCACCGCACAGCAAGCGGCCGGCCGCTGATCTTCAGACCTGGAGGAGGAGATATGAGGGACAATTGGAG
AAGTGAATTATATAAATATAAAGTAGTAAAAATTGAACCATTAGGAGTAGCACCCACCAAGGCAAAGAGA
AGAGTGGTGCAGAGAGAAAAAAGAGCAGTGGGAATAGGAGCTTTGTTCCTTGGGTTCTTGGGAGCAGCAG
GAAGCACTATGGGCGCAGCGTCAATGACGCTGACGGTACAGGCCAGACAATTATTGTCTGGTATAGTGCA
GCAGCAGAACAATTTGCTGAGGGCTATTGAGGCGCAACAGCATCTGTTGCAACTCACAGTCTGGGGCATC
AAGCAGCTCCAGGCAAGAATCCTGGCTGTGGAAAGATACCTAAAGGATCAACAGCTCCTGGGGATTTGGG
GTTGCTCTGGAAAACTCATTTGCACCACTGCTGTGCCTTGGAATGCTAGTTGGAGTAATAAATCTCTGGA
ACAGATTTGGAATCACACGACCTGGATGGAGTGGGACAGAGAAATTAACAATTACACAAGCTTAATACAC
TCCTTAATTGAAGAATCGCAAAACCAGCAAGAAAAGAATGAACAAGAATTATTGGAATTAGATAAATGGG
CAAGTTTGTGGAATTGGTTTAACATAACAAATTGGCTGTGGTATATAAAATTATTCATAATGATAGTAGG
AGGCTTGGTAGGTTTAAGAATAGTTTTTGCTGTACTTTCTATAGTGAATAGAGTTAGGCAGGGATATTCA
CCATTATCGTTTCAGACCCACCTCCCAACCCCGAGGGGACCCGACAGGCCCGAAGGAATAGAAGAAGAAG
GTGGAGAGAGAGACAGAGACAGATCCATTCGATTAGTGAACGGATCGGCACTGCGTGCGCCAATTCTGCA
GACAAATGGCAGTATTCATCCACAATTTTAAAAGAAAAGGGGGGATTGGGGGGTACAGTGCAGGGGAAAG
AATAGTAGACATAATAGCAACAGACATACAAACTAAAGAATTACAAAAACAAATTACAAAAATTCAAAAT
TTTCGGGTTTATTACAGGGACAGCAGAGATCCAGTTTGGTTAATTAACTGCAGCCCCGATAAAATAAAAG
ATTTTATTTAGTCTCCAGAAAAAGGGGGGAATGAAAGACCCCACCTGTAGGTTTGGCAAGCTAGCTGCAG
TAACGCCATTTTGCAAGGCATGGAAAAATACCAAACCAAGAATAGAGAAGTTCAGATCAAGGGCGGGTAC
ATGAAAATAGCTAACGTTGGGCCAAACAGGATATCTGCGGTGAGCAGTTTCGGCCCCGGCCCGGGGCCAA
GAACAGATGGTCACCGCAGTTTCGGCCCCGGCCCGAGGCCAAGAACAGATGGTCCCCAGATATGGCCCAA
CCCTCAGCAGTTTCTTAAGACCCATCAGATGTTTCCAGGCTCCCCCAAGGACCTGAAATGACCCTGCGCC
TTATTTGAATTAACCAATCAGCCTGCTTCTCGCTTCTGTTCGCGCGCTTCTGCTTCCCGAGCTCTATAAA
AGAGCTCACAACCCCTCACTCGGCGCGCCAGTCCTCCGACAGACTGAGTCGCCCGGGGGTCTAGAACGCG
TGCCGCCATGACCGAATACAAACCTACCGTGAGGCTGGCTACAAGAGATGATGTCCCAAGGGCTGTGAGA
ACACTGGCCGCCGCTTTTGCCGATTACCCTGCCACACGCCACACTGTGGACCCAGATCGGCATATCGAGA
GAGTGACTGAGCTGCAGGAACTGTTCCTGACCCGAGTGGGCCTGGACATTGGGAAGGTCTGGGTCGCAGA
CGATGGAGCAGCTGTGGCTGTCTGGACCACACCAGAGAGCGTGGAAGCCGGAGCTGTCTTTGCAGAGATC
GGCCCTAGAATGGCAGAACTGAGCGGCTCCAGGCTGGCAGCACAGCAGCAGATGGAGGGACTGCTGGCCC
CACACAGGCCTAAGGAACCAGCATGGTTCCTGGCTACCGTGGGGGTCTCTCCTGACCATCAGGGCAAAGG
ACTGGGAAGTGCTGTGGTCCTGCCAGGAGTGGAGGCTGCAGAACGAGCTGGAGTCCCTGCATTTCTGGAG
ACCTCTGCTCCACGAAACCTGCCCTTCTATGAACGGCTGGGCTTTACTGTGACCGCAGATGTGGAGGTCC
CCGAAGGACCTAGGACCTGGTGCATGACACGCAAACCCGGCGCCTGAGCGATCGCCGCGGCCGCCTTCTT
AACCCAACAGAAGGCTCGAGAAGGTATATTGCTGTTGACAGTGAGCGCGCCTTTGGAGTTGTTTGCAAAT
AGTGAAGCCACAGATGTATTTGCAAACAACTCCAAAGGCTTGCCTACTGCCTCGGACTTCAAGGGGCTAG
AATTCGGCAGCTGTAGATCTTAGCCACTTTTTAAAAGAAAAGGGGGGACTGGAAGGGCTAACTGCATCCG
GACTGTACTGGGTCTCTCTGGTTAGACCAGATCTGAGCCTGGGAGCTCTCTGGCTAACTAGGGAACCCAC
TGCTTAAGCCTCAATAAAGCTTGCCTTGAGTGCTTCAAGTAGTGTGTGCCCGTCTGTTGTGTGACTCTGG
TAACTAGAGATCCCTCAGACCCTTTTAGTCAGTGTGGAAAATCTCTAGCAGGGCCCGTTTCATGTGAGCA
AAAGGCCAGCAAAAGGCCAGGAACCGTAAAAAGGCCGCGTTGCTGGCGTTTTTCCATAGGCTCCGCCCCC
CTGACGAGCATCACAAAAATCGACGCTCAAGTCAGAGGTGGCGAAACCCGACAGGACTATAAAGATACCA
GGCGTTTCCCCCTGGAAGCTCCCTCGTGCGCTCTCCTGTTCCGACCCTGCCGCTTACCGGATACCTGTCC
GCCTTTCTCCCTTCGGGAAGCGTGGCGCTTTCTCATAGCTCACGCTGTAGGTATCTCAGTTCGGTGTAGG
TCGTTCGCTCCAAGCTGGGCTGTGTGCACGAACCCCCCGTTCAGCCCGACCGCTGCGCCTTATCCGGTAA
CTATCGTCTTGAGTCCAACCCGGTAAGACACGACTTATCGCCACTGGCAGCAGCCACTGGTAACAGGATT
AGCAGAGCGAGGTATGTAGGCGGTGCTACAGAGTTCTTGAAGTGGTGGCCTAACTACGGCTACACTAGAA
GAACAGTATTTGGTATCTGCGCTCTGCTGAAGCCAGTTACCTTCGGAAAAAGAGTTGGTAGCTCTTGATC
CGGCAAACAAACCACCGCTGGTAGCGGTGGTTTTTTTGTTTGCAAGCAGCAGATTACGCGCAGAAAAAAA
GGATCTCAAGAAGATCCTTTGATCTTTTCTACGGGGTCTGACGCTCAGTGGAACGAAAACTCACGTTAAG
GGATTTTGGTCATGAGATTATCAAAAAGGATCTTCACCTAGATCCTTTTAAATTAAAAATGAAGTTTTAA
ATCAATCTAAAGTATATATGAGTAAACTTGGTCTGACAGTTACCAATGCTTAATCAGTGAGGCACCTATC
TCAGCGATCTGTCTATTTCGTTCATCCATAGTTGCCTGACTCCCCGTCGTGTAGATAACTACGATACGGG
AGGGCTTACCATCTGGCCCCAGTGCTGCAATGATACCGCGAGACCCACGCTCACCGGCTCCAGATTTATC
AGCAATAAACCAGCCAGCCGGAAGGGCCGAGCGCAGAAGTGGTCCTGCAACTTTATCCGCCTCCATCCAG
TCTATTAATTGTTGCCGGGAAGCTAGAGTAAGTAGTTCGCCAGTTAATAGTTTGCGCAACGTTGTTGCCA
TTGCTACAGGCATCGTGGTGTCACGCTCGTCGTTTGGTATGGCTTCATTCAGCTCCGGTTCCCAACGATC
AAGGCGAGTTACATGATCCCCCATGTTGTGCAAAAAAGCGGTTAGCTCCTTCGGTCCTCCGATCGTTGTC
AGAAGTAAGTTGGCCGCAGTGTTATCACTCATGGTTATGGCAGCACTGCATAATTCTCTTACTGTCATGC
CATCCGTAAGATGCTTTTCTGTGACTGGTGAGTACTCAACCAAGTCATTCTGAGAATAGTGTATGCGGCG
ACCGAGTTGCTCTTGCCCGGCGTCAATACGGGATAATACCGCGCCACATAGCAGAACTTTAAAAGTGCTC
ATCATTGGAAAACGTTCTTCGGGGCGAAAACTCTCAAGGATCTTACCGCTGTTGAGATCCAGTTCGATGT
AACCCACTCGTGCACCCAACTGATCTTCAGCATCTTTTACTTTCACCAGCGTTTCTGGGTGAGCAAAAAC
AGGAAGGCAAAATGCCGCAAAAAAGGGAATAAGGGCGACACGGAAATGTTGAATACTCATACTCTTCCTT
TTTCAATATTATTGAAGCATTTATCAGGGTTATTGTCTCATGAGCGGATACATATTTGAATGTATTTAGA
AAAATAAACAAATAGGGGTTCCGCGCACATTTCCCCGAAAAGTGCCACCTGACGTCGACGGATCGGGAGA
TCTCCCGATCCCCTATGGTGCACTCTCAGTACAATCTGCTCTGATGCCGCATAGTTAAGCCAGTATCTGC
TCCCTGCTTGTGTGTTGGAGGTCGCTGAGTAGTGCGCGAGCAAAATTTAAGCTACAACAAGGCAAGGCTT
GACCGACAATTGCATGAAG
